Addgene plasmid #72622: pDECKO_Malat1_C
Purpose: Expresses two gRNAs targeting MALAT1 promoter
Depositing lab: Roderic Guigo & Rory Johnson. Depositing organization: Centre for Genomic Regulation (CRG). Publication: DECKO: Single-oligo, dual-CRISPR deletion of genomic elements including long non-coding RNAs. Aparicio-Prat E, Arnan C, Sala I, Bosch N, Guigo R, Johnson R. BMC Genomics. 2015 Oct 23;16(1):846. doi: 10.1186/s12864-015-2086-z. PubMed 26493208.
Backbone
  Vector backbone: Lentiguide-puro
  Vector type: Mammalian Expression
  Selectable markers: Puromycin
Growth in bacteria
  Bacterial resistance: Ampicillin, 100 μg/mL
  Growth temperature: 37°C
  Growth strain: DH5alpha
  Copy number: High Copy
Gene/Insert
  Gene/Insert name: gRNAs toward Malat1
  gRNA/shRNA sequence: gRNA1:GCTGGGGCTCAGTTGCGTAA; gRNA2:AGGTTTCTAAAACATGACGG
  Species: H. sapiens (human)
  Promoter: U6 (gRNA1) and H1 (gRNA2)
  Cloning method: Gibson Cloning
  Sequencing primers: 5′ hU6-F (5'-GAGGGCCTATTTCCCATGATT-3'); 3′ hGata4-rev (5'-ATTGTGGATGAATACTGCC-3')
Terms and licenses: Academic/Nonprofit Terms; Industry Terms: Not Available to Industry
How to cite: pDECKO_Malat1_C was a gift from Roderic Guigo & Rory Johnson (Addgene plasmid # 72622 ; http://n2t.net/addgene:72622 ; RRID:Addgene_72622)
