[The description below was written by a language model from this plasmid's Addgene catalogue record and pLannotate feature annotations shown in this document.]
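Description:
pDECKO_Malat1_C is a dual-guide CRISPR plasmid built on the Lentiguide-puro backbone. It is a third-generation, self-inactivating HIV-1 lentiviral transfer vector catalogued as a mammalian expression construct. It is propagated in E. coli through a high-copy ColE1/pUC-type origin with ampicillin selection (AmpR). The backbone also carries an f1 ori, an SV40 ori and poly(A) signal, and remnants of lac and T7/T3 cloning-vector sequences.

The viral portion begins with an RSV promoter fused to a truncated 5' LTR, which drives production of the genomic RNA in packaging cells. This is followed by the Ψ packaging signal with a gag fragment, the Rev response element for nuclear export, and a cPPT/CTS that aids nuclear import. It ends with a WPRE and a ΔU3 3' LTR, which inactivates LTR promoter activity after integration.

The payload, assembled by Gibson cloning, consists of two tandem RNA polymerase III cassettes. A human U6 promoter drives the first guide and a human H1 promoter drives the second, and each guide is joined to a Streptococcus pyogenes Cas9 gRNA scaffold. Both guides target the human MALAT1 promoter region. Downstream, an EF-1α promoter with intron sequence expresses puromycin N-acetyltransferase, allowing selection of transfected or transduced cells.

No Cas9 is annotated on the plasmid, so the nuclease must be supplied separately. The DECKO design is intended for paired cutting that deletes the genomic segment between the two target sites. Here that approach is applied to removing the promoter of the long non-coding RNA MALAT1 as a loss-of-function strategy.
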