Features (pLannotate 1.2.2; 32 found; start..end, strand, type, name):
     14..80      +  CDS            small t antigen (fragment): SV40 (simian virus 40) small t antigen
    106..317     +  promoter       EF-1α core promoter: core promoter for human elongation factor EF-1α
    318..426     +  intron         EF-1α intron A (fragment): intron upstream of the start codon of human EF-1α
   1052..1255    +  intron         EF-1α intron A: truncated intron upstream of the start codon of human EF-1α
   1277..1876    +  CDS            PuroR (fragment): puromycin N-acetyltransferase; pac from Streptomyces; confers resistance to puromycin
   1892..2480    +  misc_feature   WPRE: woodchuck hepatitis virus posttranscriptional regulatory element
   2531..2550    +  misc_feature   cPPT/CTS (fragment): central polypurine tract and central termination sequence of HIV-1
   2552..2785    +  LTR            3' LTR (ΔU3): self-inactivating 3' long terminal repeat (LTR) from HIV-1
   2863..2984    +  polyA_signal   SV40 poly(A) signal: SV40 polyadenylation signal
   3024..3159    +  rep_origin     SV40 ori: SV40 origin of replication
   3180..3198    -  promoter       T7 promoter: promoter for bacteriophage T7 RNA polymerase
   3206..3361    +  CDS            lacZα (fragment): LacZα fragment of β-galactosidase; lacZ fragment
   3366..3794    +  rep_origin     f1 ori (sequence partly withheld): f1 bacteriophage origin of replication; arrow indicates direction of (+) strand synthesis
   3847..3951    +  promoter       AmpR promoter: bla
   3952..4812    +  CDS            AmpR: β-lactamase; bla; confers resistance to ampicillin, carbenicillin, and related antibiotics
   4983..5571    +  rep_origin     ori: high-copy-number ColE1/pMB1/pBR322/pUC origin of replication
   5754..5846    +  CDS            lacI (fragment): lac repressor; lacI; The lac repressor binds to the lac operator to inhibit transcription in E. coli. This inhibition can be relieved by adding lactose or isopropyl-β-D-thiogalactopyranoside (IPTG).
   5859..5880    +  protein_bind   CAP binding site: CAP binding activates transcription in the presence of cAMP. E. coli catabolite activator protein
   5895..5925    +  promoter       lac promoter: promoter for the E. coli lac operon
   5933..5949    +  protein_bind   lac operator: The lac repressor binds to the lac operator to inhibit transcription in E. coli. This inhibition can be relieved by adding lactose or isopropyl-β-D-thiogalactopyranoside (IPTG). lac repressor encoded by lacI
   5994..6012    +  promoter       T3 promoter: promoter for bacteriophage T3 RNA polymerase
   6040..6266    +  promoter       RSV promoter: Rous sarcoma virus enhancer/promoter
   6267..6447    +  LTR            5' LTR (truncated): truncated 5' long terminal repeat (LTR) from HIV-1
   6494..6619    +  misc_feature   HIV-1 Ψ: packaging signal of human immunodeficiency virus type 1
   6603..6966    +  CDS            HIV-1 gag (fragment): gag protein from human immunodeficiency virus 1; gag
   7112..7345    +  misc_feature   RRE: The Rev response element (RRE) of HIV-1 allows for Rev-dependent mRNA export from the nucleus to the cytoplasm.
   7722..7748    +  CDS            Rev (fragment): human immunodeficiency virus 1 (HIV-1) Rev protein; rev; enhances nuclear export of unspliced and incompletely spliced viral mRNAs
   7752..7992    +  promoter       U6 promoter: RNA polymerase III promoter for human U6 snRNA
   8022..8097    +  misc_RNA       gRNA scaffold: guide RNA scaffold for the Streptococcus pyogenes CRISPR/Cas9 system
   8104..8318    +  promoter       H1 promoter: human H1 RNA promoter
   8347..8422    +  misc_RNA       gRNA scaffold: guide RNA scaffold for the Streptococcus pyogenes CRISPR/Cas9 system
   8478..8595    +  misc_feature   cPPT/CTS: central polypurine tract and central termination sequence of HIV-1
>Addgene plasmid #72622 | pDECKO_Malat1_C | depositor full sequence | sequence record 132757 | pDECKO_Malat1_C sequence 8647 bps
CCCGGGTGCAAAGATGGATAAAGTTTTAAACAGAGAGGAATCTTTGCAGCTAATGGACCTTCTAGGTCTT
GAAAGGAGTGGGAATTGGCTCCGGTGCCCGTCAGTGGGCAGAGCGCACATCGCCCACAGTCCCCGAGAAG
TTGGGGGGAGGGGTCGGCAATTGATCCGGTGCCTAGAGAAGGTGGCGCGGGGTAAACTGGGAAAGTGATG
TCGTGTACTGGCTCCGCCTTTTTCCCGAGGGTGGGGGAGAACCGTATATAAGTGCAGTAGTCGCCGTGAA
CGTTCTTTTTCGCAACGGGTTTGCCGCCAGAACACAGGTAAGTGCCGTGTGTGGTTCCCGCGGGCCTGGC
CTCTTTACGGGTTATGGCCCTTGCGTGCCTTGAATTACTTCCACTGGCTGCAGTACGTGATTCTTGATCC
CGAGCTTCGGGTTGGAAGTGGGTGGGAGAGTTCGAGGCCTTGCGCTTAAGGAGCCCCTTCGCCTCGTGCT
TGAGTTGAGGCCTGGCCTGGGCGCTGGGGCCGCCGCGTGCGAATCTGGTGGCACCTTCGCGCCTGTCTCG
CTGCTTTCGATAAGTCTCTAGCCATTTAAAATTTTTGATGACCTGCTGCGACGCTTTTTTTCTGGCAAGA
TAGTCTTGTAAATGCGGGCCAAGATCTGCACACTGGTATTTCGGTTTTTGGGGCCGCGGGCGGCGACGGG
GCCCGTGCGTCCCAGCGCACATGTTCGGCGAGGCGGGGCCTGCGAGCGCGGCCACCGAGAATCGGACGGG
GGTAGTCTCAAGCTGGCCGGCCTGCTCTGGTGCCTGGCCTCGCGCCGCCGTGTATCGCCCCGCCCTGGGC
GGCAAGGCTGGCCCGGTCGGCACCAGTTGCGTGAGCGGAAAGATGGCCGCTTCCCGGCCCTGCTGCAGGG
AGCTCAAAATGGAGGACGCGGCGCTCGGGAGAGCGGGCGGGTGAGTCACCCACACAAAGGAAAAGGGCCT
TTCCGTCCTCAGCCGTCGCTTCATGTGACTCCACGGAGTACCGGGCGCCGTCCAGGCACCTCGATTAGTT
CTCGAGCTTTTGGAGTACGTCGTCTTTAGGTTGGGGGGAGGGGTTTTATGCGATGGAGTTTCCCCACACT
GAGTGGGTGGAGACTGAAGTTAGGCCAGCTTGGCACTTGATGTAATTCTCCTTGGAATTTGCCCTTTTTG
AGTTTGGATCTTGGTTCATTCTCAAGCCTCAGACAGTGGTTCAAAGTTTTTTTCTTCCATTTCAGGTGTC
GTGACGTACGGCCACCATGACCGAGTACAAGCCCACGGTGCGCCTCGCCACCCGCGACGACGTCCCCAGG
GCCGTACGCACCCTCGCCGCCGCGTTCGCCGACTACCCCGCCACGCGCCACACCGTCGATCCGGACCGCC
ACATCGAGCGGGTCACCGAGCTGCAAGAACTCTTCCTCACGCGCGTCGGGCTCGACATCGGCAAGGTGTG
GGTCGCGGACGACGGCGCCGCCGTGGCGGTCTGGACCACGCCGGAGAGCGTCGAAGCGGGGGCGGTGTTC
GCCGAGATCGGCCCGCGCATGGCCGAGTTGAGCGGTTCCCGGCTGGCCGCGCAGCAACAGATGGAAGGCC
TCCTGGCGCCGCACCGGCCCAAGGAGCCCGCGTGGTTCCTGGCCACCGTCGGAGTCTCGCCCGACCACCA
GGGCAAGGGTCTGGGCAGCGCCGTCGTGCTCCCCGGAGTGGAGGCGGCCGAGCGCGCCGGGGTGCCCGCC
TTCCTGGAGACCTCCGCGCCCCGCAACCTCCCCTTCTACGAGCGGCTCGGCTTCACCGTCACCGCCGACG
TCGAGGTGCCCGAAGGACCGCGCACCTGGTGCATGACCCGCAAGCCCGGTGCCTGAACGCGTTAAGTCGA
CAATCAACCTCTGGATTACAAAATTTGTGAAAGATTGACTGGTATTCTTAACTATGTTGCTCCTTTTACG
CTATGTGGATACGCTGCTTTAATGCCTTTGTATCATGCTATTGCTTCCCGTATGGCTTTCATTTTCTCCT
CCTTGTATAAATCCTGGTTGCTGTCTCTTTATGAGGAGTTGTGGCCCGTTGTCAGGCAACGTGGCGTGGT
GTGCACTGTGTTTGCTGACGCAACCCCCACTGGTTGGGGCATTGCCACCACCTGTCAGCTCCTTTCCGGG
ACTTTCGCTTTCCCCCTCCCTATTGCCACGGCGGAACTCATCGCCGCCTGCCTTGCCCGCTGCTGGACAG
GGGCTCGGCTGTTGGGCACTGACAATTCCGTGGTGTTGTCGGGGAAATCATCGTCCTTTCCTTGGCTGCT
CGCCTGTGTTGCCACCTGGATTCTGCGCGGGACGTCCTTCTGCTACGTCCCTTCGGCCCTCAATCCAGCG
GACCTTCCTTCCCGCGGCCTGCTGCCGGCTCTGCGGCCTCTTCCGCGTCTTCGCCTTCGCCCTCAGACGA
GTCGGATCTCCCTTTGGGCCGCCTCCCCGCGTCGACTTTAAGACCAATGACTTACAAGGCAGCTGTAGAT
CTTAGCCACTTTTTAAAAGAAAAGGGGGGACTGGAAGGGCTAATTCACTCCCAACGAAGACAAGATCTGC
TTTTTGCTTGTACTGGGTCTCTCTGGTTAGACCAGATCTGAGCCTGGGAGCTCTCTGGCTAACTAGGGAA
CCCACTGCTTAAGCCTCAATAAAGCTTGCCTTGAGTGCTTCAAGTAGTGTGTGCCCGTCTGTTGTGTGAC
TCTGGTAACTAGAGATCCCTCAGACCCTTTTAGTCAGTGTGGAAAATCTCTAGCAGTACGTATAGTAGTT
CATGTCATCTTATTATTCAGTATTTATAACTTGCAAAGAAATGAATATCAGAGAGTGAGAGGAACTTGTT
TATTGCAGCTTATAATGGTTACAAATAAAGCAATAGCATCACAAATTTCACAAATAAAGCATTTTTTTCA
CTGCATTCTAGTTGTGGTTTGTCCAAACTCATCAATGTATCTTATCATGTCTGGCTCTAGCTATCCCGCC
CCTAACTCCGCCCATCCCGCCCCTAACTCCGCCCAGTTCCGCCCATTCTCCGCCCCATGGCTGACTAATT
TTTTTTATTTATGCAGAGGCCGAGGCCGCCTCGGCCTCTGAGCTATTCCAGAAGTAGTGAGGAGGCTTTT
TTGGAGGCCTAGGGACGTACCCAATTCGCCCTATAGTGAGTCGTATTACGCGCGCTCACTGGCCGTCGTT
TTACAACGTCGTGACTGGGAAAACCCTGGCGTTACCCAACTTAATCGCCTTGCAGCACATCCCCCTTTCG
CCAGCTGGCGTAATAGCGAAGAGGCCCGCACCGATCGCCCTTCCCAACAGTTGCGCAGCCTGAATGGCGA
ATGGG
[124 nt withheld, positions 3366-3489]
C
[91 nt withheld, positions 3491-3581]
A
[49 nt withheld, positions 3583-3631]
CCTTTGACGTTGGAGTCCACGTTCTTT
[37 nt withheld, positions 3659-3695]
ACCCTATCTCGGTCTATTCTTTTGATTTATAAGGGATTTTGCCGATTTCGGCCTATTGGTTAAAAAATGA
GCTGATTTAACAAAAATTTAACGCGAATTTTAACAAAATATTAACGCTTACAATTTAGGTGGCACTTTTC
GGGGAAATGTGCGCGGAACCCCTATTTGTTTATTTTTCTAAATACATTCAAATATGTATCCGCTCATGAG
ACAATAACCCTGATAAATGCTTCAATAATATTGAAAAAGGAAGAGTATGAGTATTCAACATTTCCGTGTC
GCCCTTATTCCCTTTTTTGCGGCATTTTGCCTTCCTGTTTTTGCTCACCCAGAAACGCTGGTGAAAGTAA
AAGATGCTGAAGATCAGTTGGGTGCACGAGTGGGTTACATCGAACTGGATCTCAACAGCGGTAAGATCCT
TGAGAGTTTTCGCCCCGAAGAACGTTTTCCAATGATGAGCACTTTTAAAGTTCTGCTATGTGGCGCGGTA
TTATCCCGTATTGACGCCGGGCAAGAGCAACTCGGTCGCCGCATACACTATTCTCAGAATGACTTGGTTG
AGTACTCACCAGTCACAGAAAAGCATCTTACGGATGGCATGACAGTAAGAGAATTATGCAGTGCTGCCAT
AACCATGAGTGATAACACTGCGGCCAACTTACTTCTGACAACGATCGGAGGACCGAAGGAGCTAACCGCT
TTTTTGCACAACATGGGGGATCATGTAACTCGCCTTGATCGTTGGGAACCGGAGCTGAATGAAGCCATAC
CAAACGACGAGCGTGACACCACGATGCCTGTAGCAATGGCAACAACGTTGCGCAAACTATTAACTGGCGA
ACTACTTACTCTAGCTTCCCGGCAACAATTAATAGACTGGATGGAGGCGGATAAAGTTGCAGGACCACTT
CTGCGCTCGGCCCTTCCGGCTGGCTGGTTTATTGCTGATAAATCTGGAGCCGGTGAGCGTGGGTCTCGCG
GTATCATTGCAGCACTGGGGCCAGATGGTAAGCCCTCCCGTATCGTAGTTATCTACACGACGGGGAGTCA
GGCAACTATGGATGAACGAAATAGACAGATCGCTGAGATAGGTGCCTCACTGATTAAGCATTGGTAACTG
TCAGACCAAGTTTACTCATATATACTTTAGATTGATTTAAAACTTCATTTTTAATTTAAAAGGATCTAGG
TGAAGATCCTTTTTGATAATCTCATGACCAAAATCCCTTAACGTGAGTTTTCGTTCCACTGAGCGTCAGA
CCCCGTAGAAAAGATCAAAGGATCTTCTTGAGATCCTTTTTTTCTGCGCGTAATCTGCTGCTTGCAAACA
AAAAAACCACCGCTACCAGCGGTGGTTTGTTTGCCGGATCAAGAGCTACCAACTCTTTTTCCGAAGGTAA
CTGGCTTCAGCAGAGCGCAGATACCAAATACTGTTCTTCTAGTGTAGCCGTAGTTAGGCCACCACTTCAA
GAACTCTGTAGCACCGCCTACATACCTCGCTCTGCTAATCCTGTTACCAGTGGCTGCTGCCAGTGGCGAT
AAGTCGTGTCTTACCGGGTTGGACTCAAGACGATAGTTACCGGATAAGGCGCAGCGGTCGGGCTGAACGG
GGGGTTCGTGCACACAGCCCAGCTTGGAGCGAACGACCTACACCGAACTGAGATACCTACAGCGTGAGCT
ATGAGAAAGCGCCACGCTTCCCGAAGGGAGAAAGGCGGACAGGTATCCGGTAAGCGGCAGGGTCGGAACA
GGAGAGCGCACGAGGGAGCTTCCAGGGGGAAACGCCTGGTATCTTTATAGTCCTGTCGGGTTTCGCCACC
TCTGACTTGAGCGTCGATTTTTGTGATGCTCGTCAGGGGGGCGGAGCCTATGGAAAAACGCCAGCAACGC
GGCCTTTTTACGGTTCCTGGCCTTTTGCTGGCCTTTTGCTCACATGTTCTTTCCTGCGTTATCCCCTGAT
TCTGTGGATAACCGTATTACCGCCTTTGAGTGAGCTGATACCGCTCGCCGCAGCCGAACGACCGAGCGCA
GCGAGTCAGTGAGCGAGGAAGCGGAAGAGCGCCCAATACGCAAACCGCCTCTCCCCGCGCGTTGGCCGAT
TCATTAATGCAGCTGGCACGACAGGTTTCCCGACTGGAAAGCGGGCAGTGAGCGCAACGCAATTAATGTG
AGTTAGCTCACTCATTAGGCACCCCAGGCTTTACACTTTATGCTTCCGGCTCGTATGTTGTGTGGAATTG
TGAGCGGATAACAATTTCACACAGGAAACAGCTATGACCATGATTACGCCAAGCGCGCAATTAACCCTCA
CTAAAGGGAACAAAAGCTGGAGCTGCAAGCTTAATGTAGTCTTATGCAATACTCTTGTAGTCTTGCAACA
TGGTAACGATGAGTTAGCAACATGCCTTACAAGGAGAGAAAAAGCACCGTGCATGCCGATTGGTGGAAGT
AAGGTGGTACGATCGTGCCTTATTAGGAAGGCAACAGACGGGTCTGACATGGATTGGACGAACCACTGAA
TTGCCGCATTGCAGAGATATTGTATTTAAGTGCCTAGCTCGATACATAAACGGGTCTCTCTGGTTAGACC
AGATCTGAGCCTGGGAGCTCTCTGGCTAACTAGGGAACCCACTGCTTAAGCCTCAATAAAGCTTGCCTTG
AGTGCTTCAAGTAGTGTGTGCCCGTCTGTTGTGTGACTCTGGTAACTAGAGATCCCTCAGACCCTTTTAG
TCAGTGTGGAAAATCTCTAGCAGTGGCGCCCGAACAGGGACTTGAAAGCGAAAGGGAAACCAGAGGAGCT
CTCTCGACGCAGGACTCGGCTTGCTGAAGCGCGCACGGCAAGAGGCGAGGGGCGGCGACTGGTGAGTACG
CCAAAAATTTTGACTAGCGGAGGCTAGAAGGAGAGAGATGGGTGCGAGAGCGTCAGTATTAAGCGGGGGA
GAATTAGATCGCGATGGGAAAAAATTCGGTTAAGGCCAGGGGGAAAGAAAAAATATAAATTAAAACATAT
AGTATGGGCAAGCAGGGAGCTAGAACGATTCGCAGTTAATCCTGGCCTGTTAGAAACATCAGAAGGCTGT
AGACAAATACTGGGACAGCTACAACCATCCCTTCAGACAGGATCAGAAGAACTTAGATCATTATATAATA
CAGTAGCAACCCTCTATTGTGTGCATCAAAGGATAGAGATAAAAGACACCAAGGAAGCTTTAGACAAGAT
AGAGGAAGAGCAAAACAAAAGTAAGACCACCGCACAGCAAGCGGCCGCTGATCTTCAGACCTGGAGGAGG
AGATATGAGGGACAATTGGAGAAGTGAATTATATAAATATAAAGTAGTAAAAATTGAACCATTAGGAGTA
GCACCCACCAAGGCAAAGAGAAGAGTGGTGCAGAGAGAAAAAAGAGCAGTGGGAATAGGAGCTTTGTTCC
TTGGGTTCTTGGGAGCAGCAGGAAGCACTATGGGCGCAGCGTCAATGACGCTGACGGTACAGGCCAGACA
ATTATTGTCTGGTATAGTGCAGCAGCAGAACAATTTGCTGAGGGCTATTGAGGCGCAACAGCATCTGTTG
CAACTCACAGTCTGGGGCATCAAGCAGCTCCAGGCAAGAATCCTGGCTGTGGAAAGATACCTAAAGGATC
AACAGCTCCTGGGGATTTGGGGTTGCTCTGGAAAACTCATTTGCACCACTGCTGTGCCTTGGAATGCTAG
TTGGAGTAATAAATCTCTGGAACAGATTTGGAATCACACGACCTGGATGGAGTGGGACAGAGAAATTAAC
AATTACACAAGCTTAATACACTCCTTAATTGAAGAATCGCAAAACCAGCAAGAAAAGAATGAACAAGAAT
TATTGGAATTAGATAAATGGGCAAGTTTGTGGAATTGGTTTAACATAACAAATTGGCTGTGGTATATAAA
ATTATTCATAATGATAGTAGGAGGCTTGGTAGGTTTAAGAATAGTTTTTGCTGTACTTTCTATAGTGAAT
AGAGTTAGGCAGGGATATTCACCATTATCGTTTCAGACCCACCTCCCAACCCCGAGGGGACCCAGAGAGG
GCCTATTTCCCATGATTCCTTCATATTTGCATATACGATACAAGGCTGTTAGAGAGATAATTAGAATTAA
TTTGACTGTAAACACAAAGATATTAGTACAAAATACGTGACGTAGAAAGTAATAATTTCTTGGGTAGTTT
GCAGTTTTAAAATTATGTTTTAAAATGGACTATCATATGCTTACCGTAACTTGAAAGTATTTCGATTTCT
TGGCTTTATACATCTTGTGGAAAGGACGAAACACCGGCTGGGGCTCAGTTGCGTAAGTTTTAGAGCTAGA
AATAGCAAGTTAAAATAAGGCTAGTCCGTTATCAACTTGAAAAAGTGGCACCGAGTCGGTGCTTTTTTGA
ACGCTGACGTCATCAACCCGCTCCAAGGAATCGCGGGCCCAGTGTCACTAGGCGGGAACACCCAGCGCGC
GTGCGCCCTGGCAGGAAGATGGCTGTGAGGGACAGGGGAGTGGCGCCCTGCAATATTTGCATGTCGCTAT
GTGTTCTGGGAAATCACCATAAACGTGAAATGTCTTTGGATTTGGGAGTCTTATAAGTTCTGTATGAGAC
CACTCTTTCCCAGGTTTCTAAAACATGACGGGTTTTAGAGCTAGAAATAGCAAGTTAAAATAAGGCTAGT
CCGTTATCAACTTGAAAAAGTGGCACCGAGTCGGTGCTTTTTTAAGCTTGGCGTAACTAGATCTTGAGAC
AAATGGCAGTATTCATCCACAATTTTAAAAGAAAAGGGGGGATTGGGGGGTACAGTGCAGGGGAAAGAAT
AGTAGACATAATAGCAACAGACATACAAACTAAAGAATTACAAAAACAAATTACAAAAATTCAAAATTTT
CGGGTTTATTACAGGGACAGCAGAGATCCACTTTGGCGCCGGCTCGAGGGGG
