>Addgene plasmid #72622 | pDECKO_Malat1_C | addgene partial sequence | sequence record 134288 | LKO1_5 5'-GACTATCATATGCTTACCGT-3'
AGGACGAAACACCGGCTGGGGCTCAGTTGCGTAAGTTTTAGAGCTAGAAATAGCAAGTTAAAATAAGGCT
AGTCCGTTATCAACTTGAAAAAGTGGCACCGAGTCGGTGCTTTTTTGAACGCTGACGTCATCAACCCGCT
CCAAGGAATCGCGGGCCCAGTGTCACTAGGCGGGAACACCCAGCGCGCGTGCGCCCTGGCAGGAAGATGG
CTGTGAGGGACAGGGGAGTGGCGCCCTGCAATATTTGCATGTCGCTATGTGTTCTGGGAAATCACCATAA
ACGTGAAATGTCTTTGGATTTGGGAGTCTTATAAGTTCTGTATGAGACCACTCTTTCCCAGGTTTCTAAA
ACATGACGGGTTTTAGAGCTAGAAATAGCAAGTTAAAATAAGGCTAGTCCGTTATCAACTTGAAAAAGTG
GCACCGAGTCGGTGCTTTTTTAAGCTTGGCGTAACTAGATCTTGAGACAAATGGCAGTATTCATCCACAA
TTTTAAAAGAAAAGGGGGGATTGGGGGGTACAGTGCAGGGGAAAGAATAGTAGACATAATAGCAACAGAC
ATACAAACTAAAGAATTACAAAAACAAATTACAAAAATTCAAAATTTTCGGGTTTATTACAGGGACAGCA
GAGATCCACTTTGGCGCCGGCTCGAGGGGGCCCGGGTGCAAAGATGGATAAAGTTTTAAACAGAGAGGAA
TCTTTGCAGCTAATGGACCTTCTAGGTCTTGAAAGGAGTGGGAATTGGCTCCGGTGCCCGTCAGTGGGCA
GAGCGCACATCGCC
