>Addgene plasmid #72622 | pDECKO_Malat1_C | addgene partial sequence | sequence record 134289 | EF1a-R 5'-CACGGCGACTACTGCACTTA-3'
CAGTACACGACATCACTTTCCCAGTTTACCCCGCGCCACCTTCTCTAGGCACCGGATCAATTGCCGACCC
CTCCCCCCAACTTCTCGGGGACTGTGGGCGATGTGCGCTCTGCCCACTGACGGGCACCGGAGCCAATTCC
CACTCCTTTCAAGACCTAGAAGGTCCATTAGCTGCAAAGATTCCTCTCTGTTTAAAACTTTATCCATCTT
TGCACCCGGGCCCCCTCGAGCCGGCGCCAAAGTGGATCTCTGCTGTCCCTGTAATAAACCCGAAAATTTT
GAATTTTTGTAATTTGTTTTTGTAATTCTTTAGTTTGTATGTCTGTTGCTATTATGTCTACTATTCTTTC
CCCTGCACTGTACCCCCCAATCCCCCCTTTTCTTTTAAAATTGTGGATGAATACTGCCATTTGTCTCAAG
ATCTAGTTACGCCAAGCTTAAAAAAGCACCGACTCGGTGCCACTTTTTCAAGTTGATAACGGACTAGCCT
TATTTTAACTTGCTATTTCTAGCTCTAAAACCCGTCATGTTTTAGAAACCTGGGAAAGAGTGGTCTCATA
CAGAACTTATAAGACTCCCAAATCCAAAGACATTTCACGTTTATGGTGATTTCCCAGAACACATAGCGAC
ATGCAAATATTGCAGGGCGCCACTCCCCTGTCCCTCACAGCCATCTTCCTGCCAGGGCGCACGCGCGCTG
GGTGTTCCCGCCTAGTGACACTGGGCCCGCGATTCCTTGGAGCGGGTTGATGACGTCAGCGTTCAAAA
